>Addgene plasmid #142484 | TFORF0211 | addgene full sequence | sequence record 391610 | Addgene NGS Result
TTAATGTAGTCTTATGCAATACTCTTGTAGTCTTGCAACATGGTAACGATGAGTTAGCAACATGCCTTAC
AAGGAGAGAAAAAGCACCGTGCATGCCGATTGGTGGAAGTAAGGTGGTACGATCGTGCCTTATTAGGAAG
GCAACAGACGGGTCTGACATGGATTGGACGAACCACTGAATTGCCGCATTGCAGAGATATTGTATTTAAG
TGCCTAGCTCGATACATAAACGGGTCTCTCTGGTTAGACCAGATCTGAGCCTGGGAGCTCTCTGGCTAAC
TAGGGAACCCACTGCTTAAGCCTCAATAAAGCTTGCCTTGAGTGCTTCAAGTAGTGTGTGCCCGTCTGTT
GTGTGACTCTGGTAACTAGAGATCCCTCAGACCCTTTTAGTCAGTGTGGAAAATCTCTAGCAGTGGCGCC
CGAACAGGGACTTGAAAGCGAAAGGGAAACCAGAGGAGCTCTCTCGACGCAGGACTCGGCTTGCTGAAGC
GCGCACGGCAAGAGGCGAGGGGCGGCGACTGGTGAGTACGCCAAAAATTTTGACTAGCGGAGGCTAGAAG
GAGAGAGATGGGTGCGAGAGCGTCAGTATTAAGCGGGGGAGAATTAGATCGCGATGGGAAAAAATTCGGT
TAAGGCCAGGGGGAAAGAAAAAATATAAATTAAAACATATAGTATGGGCAAGCAGGGAGCTAGAACGATT
CGCAGTTAATCCTGGCCTGTTAGAAACATCAGAAGGCTGTAGACAAATACTGGGACAGCTACAACCATCC
CTTCAGACAGGATCAGAAGAACTTAGATCATTATATAATACAGTAGCAACCCTCTATTGTGTGCATCAAA
GGATAGAGATAAAAGACACCAAGGAAGCTTTAGACAAGATAGAGGAAGAGCAAAACAAAAGTAAGACCAC
CGCACAGCAAGCGGCCGCTGATCTTCAGACCTGGAGGAGGAGATATGAGGGACAATTGGAGAAGTGAATT
ATATAAATATAAAGTAGTAAAAATTGAACCATTAGGAGTAGCACCCACCAAGGCAAAGAGAAGAGTGGTG
CAGAGAGAAAAAAGAGCAGTGGGAATAGGAGCTTTGTTCCTTGGGTTCTTGGGAGCAGCAGGAAGCACTA
TGGGCGCAGCGTCAATGACGCTGACGGTACAGGCCAGACAATTATTGTCTGGTATAGTGCAGCAGCAGAA
CAATTTGCTGAGGGCTATTGAGGCGCAACAGCATCTGTTGCAACTCACAGTCTGGGGCATCAAGCAGCTC
CAGGCAAGAATCCTGGCTGTGGAAAGATACCTAAAGGATCAACAGCTCCTGGGGATTTGGGGTTGCTCTG
GAAAACTCATTTGCACCACTGCTGTGCCTTGGAATGCTAGTTGGAGTAATAAATCTCTGGAACAGATTTG
GAATCACACGACCTGGATGGAGTGGGACAGAGAAATTAACAATTACACAAGCTTAATACACTCCTTAATT
GAAGAATCGCAAAACCAGCAAGAAAAGAATGAACAAGAATTATTGGAATTAGATAAATGGGCAAGTTTGT
GGAATTGGTTTAACATAACAAATTGGCTGTGGTATATAAAATTATTCATAATGATAGTAGGAGGCTTGGT
AGGTTTAAGAATAGTTTTTGCTGTACTTTCTATAGTGAATAGAGTTAGGCAGGGATATTCACCATTATCG
TTTCAGACCCACCTCCCAACCCCGAGGGGACCCATGCATTGCATCTCAATTAGTCAGCAACCAGGTGTGG
AAAGTCCCCAGGCTCCCCAGCAGGCAGAAGTATGCAAAGCATGCGTCTCAATTAGTCAGCAACCATAGTC
CCGCCCCTAACTCCGCCCATCCCGCCCCTAACTCCGCCCAGTTCCGCCCATTCTCCGCCCCATGGCTGAC
TAATTTTTTTTATTTATGCAGAGGCCGAGGCCGCCTCGGCCTCTGAGCTATTCCAGAAGTAGTGAGGAGG
CTTTTTTGGAGGCCTAGGCTTTTGCAAAAAGCTTTCTAGAGGTACCACCGGAGCTTACCATGACCGAGTA
CAAGCCCACGGTGCGCCTCGCCACCCGCGACGACGTCCCCAGGGCCGTACGCACCCTCGCCGCCGCGTTC
GCCGACTACCCCGCCACGCGCCACACCGTCGATCCGGACCGCCACATCGAGCGGGTCACCGAGCTGCAAG
AACTCTTCCTCACGCGCGTCGGGCTCGACATCGGCAAGGTGTGGGTCGCGGACGACGGCGCCGCCGTGGC
GGTCTGGACCACGCCGGAGAGCGTCGAAGCGGGGGCGGTGTTCGCCGAGATCGGCCCGCGCATGGCCGAG
TTGAGCGGTTCCCGGCTGGCCGCGCAGCAACAGATGGAAGGCCTCCTGGCGCCGCACCGGCCCAAGGAGC
CCGCGTGGTTCCTGGCCACCGTCGGCGTCTCGCCCGACCACCAGGGCAAGGGTCTGGGCAGCGCCGTCGT
GCTCCCCGGAGTGGAGGCGGCCGAGCGCGCCGGGGTGCCCGCCTTCCTGGAGACCTCCGCGCCCCGCAAC
CTCCCCTTCTACGAGCGGCTCGGCTTCACCGTCACCGCCGACGTCGAGGTGCCCGAAGGACCGCGCACCT
GGTGCATGACCCGCAAGCCCGGTGCCAGTTAACGAATTCTAGATCTTGAGACAAATGGCAGTATTCATCC
ACAATTTTAAAAGAAAAGGGGGGATTGGGGGGTACAGTGCAGGGGAAAGAATAGTAGACATAATAGCAAC
AGACATACAAACTAAAGAATTACAAAAACAAATTACAAAAATTCAAAATTTTCGGGTTTATTACAGGGAC
AGCAGAGATCCACTTTGGCGCCGGCTCGAGGCCTGCAGGTGCAAAGATGGATAAAGTTTTAAACAGAGAG
GAATCTTTGCAGCTAATGGACCTTCTAGGTCTTGAAAGGAGTGGGAATTGGCTCCGGTGCCCGTCAGTGG
GCAGAGCGCACATCGCCCACAGTCCCCGAGAAGTTGGGGGGAGGGGTCGGCAATTGAACCGGTGCCTAGA
GAAGGTGGCGCGGGGTAAACTGGGAAAGTGATGTCGTGTACTGGCTCCGCCTTTTTCCCGAGGGTGGGGG
AGAACCGTATATAAGTGCAGTAGTCGCCGTGAACGTTCTTTTTCGCAACGGGTTTGCCGCCAGAACACAG
GTAAGTGCCGTGTGTGGTTCCCGCGGGCCTGGCCTCTTTACGGGTTATGGCCCTTGCGTGCCTTGAATTA
CTTCCACCTGGCTGCAGTACGTGATTCTTGATCCCGAGCTTCGGGTTGGAAGTGGGTGGGAGAGTTCGAG
GCCTTGCGCTTAAGGAGCCCCTTCGCCTCGTGCTTGAGTTGAGGCCTGGCCTGGGCGCTGGGGCCGCCGC
GTGCGAATCTGGTGGCACCTTCGCGCCTGTCTCGCTGCTTTCGATAAGTCTCTAGCCATTTAAAATTTTT
GATGACCTGCTGCGACGCTTTTTTTCTGGCAAGATAGTCTTGTAAATGCGGGCCAAGATCTGCACACTGG
TATTTCGGTTTTTGGGGCCGCGGGCGGCGACGGGGCCCGTGCGTCCCAGCGCACATGTTCGGCGAGGCGG
GGCCTGCGAGCGCGGCCACCGAGAATCGGACGGGGGTAGTCTCAAGCTGGCCGGCCTGCTCTGGTGCCTG
GCCTCGCGCCGCCGTGTATCGCCCCGCCCTGGGCGGCAAGGCTGGCCCGGTCGGCACCAGTTGCGTGAGC
GGAAAGATGGCCGCTTCCCGGCCCTGCTGCAGGGAGCTCAAAATGGAGGACGCGGCGCTCGGGAGAGCGG
GCGGGTGAGTCACCCACACAAAGGAAAAGGGCCTTTCCGTCCTCAGCCGTCGCTTCATGTGACTCCACGG
AGTACCGGGCGCCGTCCAGGCACCTCGATTAGTTCTCGAGCTTTTGGAGTACGTCGTCTTTAGGTTGGGG
GGAGGGGTTTTATGCGATGGAGTTTCCCCACACTGAGTGGGTGGAGACTGAAGTTAGGCCAGCTTGGCAC
TTGATGTAATTCTCCTTGGAATTTGCCCTTTTTGAGTTTGGATCTTGGTTCATTCTCAAGCCTCAGACAG
TGGTTCAAAGTTTTTTTCTTCCATTTCAGGTGTCGTGAGGCTAGCACCGCCACCATGCCCAACCCCAGGC
CTGGCAAGCCCTCGGCCCCTTCCTTGGCCCTTGGCCCATCCCCAGGAGCCTCGCCCAGCTGGAGGGCTGC
ACCCAAAGCCTCAGACCTGCTGGGGGCCCGGGGCCCAGGGGGAACCTTCCAGGGCCGAGATCTTCGAGGC
GGGGCCCATGCCTCCTCTTCTTCCTTGAACCCCATGCCACCATCGCAGCTGCAGCTGCCCACACTGCCCC
TAGTCATGGTGGCACCCTCCGGGGCACGGCTGGGCCCCTTGCCCCACTTACAGGCACTCCTCCAGGACAG
GCCACATTTCATGCACCAGCTCTCAACGGTGGATGCCCACGCCCGGACCCCTGTGCTGCAGGTGCACCCC
CTGGAGAGCCCAGCCATGATCAGCCTCACACCACCCACCACCGCCACTGGGGTCTTCTCCCTCAAGGCCC
GGCCTGGCCTCCCACCTGGGATCAACGTGGCCAGCCTGGAATGGGTGTCCAGGGAGCCGGCACTGCTCTG
CACCTTCCCAAATCCCAGTGCACCCAGGAAGGACAGGTCAGTGGACAGGGCTGGGAAGGATCCTCGCCCT
CCTATCCCCTCCCCTGACACCCTCTGTCCCCCCAGCACCCTTTCGGCTGTGCCCCAGAGCTCCTACCCAC
TGCTGGCAAATGGTGTCTGCAAGTGGCCCGGATGTGAGAAGGTCTTCGAAGAGCCAGAGGACTTCCTCAA
GCACTGCCAGGCGGACCATCTTCTGGATGAGAAGGGCAGGGCACAATGTCTCCTCCAGAGAGAGATGGTA
CAGTCTCTGGAGCAGCAGCTGGTGCTGGAGAAGGAGAAGCTGAGTGCCATGCAGGCCCACCTGGCTGGGA
AAATGGCACTGACCAAGGCTTCATCTGTGGCATCATCCGACAAGGGCTCCTGCTGCATCGTAGCTGCTGG
CAGCCAAGGCCCTGTCGTCCCAGCCTGGTCTGGCCCCCGGGAGGCCCCTGACAGCCTGTTTGCTGTCCGG
AGGCACCTGTGGGGTAGCCATGGAAACAGCACATTCCCAGAGTTCCTCCACAACATGGACTACTTCAAGT
TCCACAACATGCGACCCCCTTTCACCTACGCCACGCTCATCCGCTGGGCCATCCTGGAGGCTCCAGAGAA
GCAGCGGACACTCAATGAGATCTACCACTGGTTCACACGCATGTTTGCCTTCTTCAGAAACCATCCTGCC
ACCTGGAAGAACGCCATCCGCCACAACCTGAGTCTGCACAAGTGCTTTGTGCGGGTGGAGAGCGAGAAGG
GGGCTGTGTGGACCGTGGATGAGCTGGAGTTCCGCAAGAAACGGAGCCAGAGGCCCAGCAGGTGTTCCAA
CCCTACACCTGGCCCCTAGTAATGAACTAGTCCGTAACTTGAAAGTATTTCGATTTCTTGGCTTTATATA
TCTTGTGGAAAGGACGACTGGAGGTTCATGCTTGAGTAAGTACGCGTTAAGTCGACAATCAACCTCTGGA
TTACAAAATTTGTGAAAGATTGACTGGTATTCTTAACTATGTTGCTCCTTTTACGCTATGTGGATACGCT
GCTTTAATGCCTTTGTATCATGCTATTGCTTCCCGTATGGCTTTCATTTTCTCCTCCTTGTATAAATCCT
GGTTGCTGTCTCTTTATGAGGAGTTGTGGCCCGTTGTCAGGCAACGTGGCGTGGTGTGCACTGTGTTTGC
TGACGCAACCCCCACTGGTTGGGGCATTGCCACCACCTGTCAGCTCCTTTCCGGGACTTTCGCTTTCCCC
CTCCCTATTGCCACGGCGGAACTCATCGCCGCCTGCCTTGCCCGCTGCTGGACAGGGGCTCGGCTGTTGG
GCACTGACAATTCCGTGGTGTTGTCGGGGAAATCATCGTCCTTTCCTTGGCTGCTCGCCTGTGTTGCCAC
CTGGATTCTGCGCGGGACGTCCTTCTGCTACGTCCCTTCGGCCCTCAATCCAGCGGACCTTCCTTCCCGC
GGCCTGCTGCCGGCTCTGCGGCCTCTTCCGCGTCTTCGCCTTCGCCCTCAGACGAGTCGGATCTCCCTTT
GGGCCGCCTCCCCGCGTCGACTTTAAGACCAATGACTTACAAGGCAGCTGTAGATCTTAGCCACTTTTTA
AAAGAAAAGGGGGGACTGGAAGGGCTAATTCACTCCCAACGAAGACAAGATCTGCTTTTTGCTTGTACTG
GGTCTCTCTGGTTAGACCAGATCTGAGCCTGGGAGCTCTCTGGCTAACTAGGGAACCCACTGCTTAAGCC
TCAATAAAGCTTGCCTTGAGTGCTTCAAGTAGTGTGTGCCCGTCTGTTGTGTGACTCTGGTAACTAGAGA
TCCCTCAGACCCTTTTAGTCAGTGTGGAAAATCTCTAGCAGTACGTATAGTAGTTCATGTCATCTTATTA
TTCAGTATTTATAACTTGCAAAGAAATGAATATCAGAGAGTGAGAGGAACTTGTTTATTGCAGCTTATAA
TGGTTACAAATAAAGCAATAGCATCACAAATTTCACAAATAAAGCATTTTTTTCACTGCATTCTAGTTGT
GGTTTGTCCAAACTCATCAATGTATCTTATCATGTCTGGCTCTAGCTATCCCGCCCCTAACTCCGCCCAT
CCCGCCCCTAACTCCGCCCAGTTCCGCCCATTCTCCGCCCCATGGCTGACTAATTTTTTTTATTTATGCA
GAGGCCGAGGCCGCCTCGGCCTCTGAGCTATTCCAGAAGTAGTGAGGAGGCTTTTTTGGAGGCCTAGGGA
CGTACCCAATTCGCCCTATAGTGAGTCGTATTACGCGCGCTCACTGGCCGTCGTTTTACAACGTCGTGAC
TGGGAAAACCCTGGCGTTACCCAACTTAATCGCCTTGCAGCACATCCCCCTTTCGCCAGCTGGCGTAATA
GCGAAGAGGCCCGCACCGATCGCCCTTCCCAACAGTTGCGCAGCCTGAATGGCGAATGGG
[124 nt withheld, positions 7061-7184]
C
[91 nt withheld, positions 7186-7276]
A
[49 nt withheld, positions 7278-7326]
CCTTTGACGTTGGAGTCCACGTTCTTT
[37 nt withheld, positions 7354-7390]
ACCCTATCTCGGTCTATTCTTTTGATTTATAAGGGATTTTGCCGATTTCGGCCTATTGGTTAAAAAATGA
GCTGATTTAACAAAAATTTAACGCGAATTTTAACAAAATATTAACGCTTACAATTTAGGTGGCACTTTTC
GGGGAAATGTGCGCGGAACCCCTATTTGTTTATTTTTCTAAATACATTCAAATATGTATCCGCTCATGAG
ACAATAACCCTGATAAATGCTTCAATAATATTGAAAAAGGAAGAGTATGAGTATTCAACATTTCCGTGTC
GCCCTTATTCCCTTTTTTGCGGCATTTTGCCTTCCTGTTTTTGCTCACCCAGAAACGCTGGTGAAAGTAA
AAGATGCTGAAGATCAGTTGGGTGCACGAGTGGGTTACATCGAACTGGATCTCAACAGCGGTAAGATCCT
TGAGAGTTTTCGCCCCGAAGAACGTTTTCCAATGATGAGCACTTTTAAAGTTCTGCTATGTGGCGCGGTA
TTATCCCGTATTGACGCCGGGCAAGAGCAACTCGGTCGCCGCATACACTATTCTCAGAATGACTTGGTTG
AGTACTCACCAGTCACAGAAAAGCATCTTACGGATGGCATGACAGTAAGAGAATTATGCAGTGCTGCCAT
AACCATGAGTGATAACACTGCGGCCAACTTACTTCTGACAACGATCGGAGGACCGAAGGAGCTAACCGCT
TTTTTGCACAACATGGGGGATCATGTAACTCGCCTTGATCGTTGGGAACCGGAGCTGAATGAAGCCATAC
CAAACGACGAGCGTGACACCACGATGCCTGTAGCAATGGCAACAACGTTGCGCAAACTATTAACTGGCGA
ACTACTTACTCTAGCTTCCCGGCAACAATTAATAGACTGGATGGAGGCGGATAAAGTTGCAGGACCACTT
CTGCGCTCGGCCCTTCCGGCTGGCTGGTTTATTGCTGATAAATCTGGAGCCGGTGAGCGTGGGTCTCGCG
GTATCATTGCAGCACTGGGGCCAGATGGTAAGCCCTCCCGTATCGTAGTTATCTACACGACGGGGAGTCA
GGCAACTATGGATGAACGAAATAGACAGATCGCTGAGATAGGTGCCTCACTGATTAAGCATTGGTAACTG
TCAGACCAAGTTTACTCATATATACTTTAGATTGATTTAAAACTTCATTTTTAATTTAAAAGGATCTAGG
TGAAGATCCTTTTTGATAATCTCATGACCAAAATCCCTTAACGTGAGTTTTCGTTCCACTGAGCGTCAGA
CCCCGTAGAAAAGATCAAAGGATCTTCTTGAGATCCTTTTTTTCTGCGCGTAATCTGCTGCTTGCAAACA
AAAAAACCACCGCTACCAGCGGTGGTTTGTTTGCCGGATCAAGAGCTACCAACTCTTTTTCCGAAGGTAA
CTGGCTTCAGCAGAGCGCAGATACCAAATACTGTTCTTCTAGTGTAGCCGTAGTTAGGCCACCACTTCAA
GAACTCTGTAGCACCGCCTACATACCTCGCTCTGCTAATCCTGTTACCAGTGGCTGCTGCCAGTGGCGAT
AAGTCGTGTCTTACCGGGTTGGACTCAAGACGATAGTTACCGGATAAGGCGCAGCGGTCGGGCTGAACGG
GGGGTTCGTGCACACAGCCCAGCTTGGAGCGAACGACCTACACCGAACTGAGATACCTACAGCGTGAGCT
ATGAGAAAGCGCCACGCTTCCCGAAGGGAGAAAGGCGGACAGGTATCCGGTAAGCGGCAGGGTCGGAACA
GGAGAGCGCACGAGGGAGCTTCCAGGGGGAAACGCCTGGTATCTTTATAGTCCTGTCGGGTTTCGCCACC
TCTGACTTGAGCGTCGATTTTTGTGATGCTCGTCAGGGGGGCGGAGCCTATGGAAAAACGCCAGCAACGC
GGCCTTTTTACGGTTCCTGGCCTTTTGCTGGCCTTTTGCTCACATGTTCTTTCCTGCGTTATCCCCTGAT
TCTGTGGATAACCGTATTACCGCCTTTGAGTGAGCTGATACCGCTCGCCGCAGCCGAACGACCGAGCGCA
GCGAGTCAGTGAGCGAGGAAGCGGAAGAGCGCCCAATACGCAAACCGCCTCTCCCCGCGCGTTGGCCGAT
TCATTAATGCAGCTGGCACGACAGGTTTCCCGACTGGAAAGCGGGCAGTGAGCGCAACGCAATTAATGTG
AGTTAGCTCACTCATTAGGCACCCCAGGCTTTACACTTTATGCTTCCGGCTCGTATGTTGTGTGGAATTG
TGAGCGGATAACAATTTCACACAGGAAACAGCTATGACCATGATTACGCCAAGCGCGCAATTAACCCTCA
CTAAAGGGAACAAAAGCTGGAGCTGCAAGC
Features (pLannotate 1.2.2; 31 found; start..end, strand, type, name):
      5..231     +  promoter       RSV promoter: Rous sarcoma virus enhancer/promoter
    232..412     +  LTR            5' LTR (truncated): truncated 5' long terminal repeat (LTR) from HIV-1
    459..584     +  misc_feature   HIV-1 Ψ: packaging signal of human immunodeficiency virus type 1
    568..931     +  CDS            HIV-1 gag (fragment): gag protein from human immunodeficiency virus 1; gag
   1077..1310    +  misc_feature   RRE: The Rev response element (RRE) of HIV-1 allows for Rev-dependent mRNA export from the nucleus to the cytoplasm.
   1687..1713    +  CDS            Rev (fragment): human immunodeficiency virus 1 (HIV-1) Rev protein; rev; enhances nuclear export of unspliced and incompletely spliced viral mRNAs
   1720..1743    +  promoter       SV40 promoter (fragment): SV40 early promoter
   1744..1815    +  promoter       SV40 promoter (fragment): SV40 enhancer and early promoter
   1839..1974    +  rep_origin     SV40 ori: SV40 origin of replication
   2020..2616    +  CDS            PuroR (fragment): puromycin N-acetyltransferase; pac from Streptomyces; confers resistance to puromycin
   2665..2782    +  misc_feature   cPPT/CTS: central polypurine tract and central termination sequence of HIV-1
   2847..2913    +  CDS            small t antigen (fragment): SV40 (simian virus 40) small t antigen
   2920..4098    +  promoter       EF-1α promoter: strong constitutive promoter for human elongation factor EF-1α
   4115..5476    +  CDS            FOXP3: FOXP3_HUMAN - Also known as IPEX. Experimental evidence at protein level: Swiss-Prot protein existence level 1. Transcriptional regulator which is crucial for the development and inhibitory function of regulatory T-cells (Treg). Plays an essential role in maintaining homeostasis of the immune system by allowing the acquisition of full suppressive function and stability of the Treg lineage, and by directly modulating the expansion and function of conventional T-cells. Can act either as a transcriptional repressor or a transcriptional activator depending on its interactions with other transcript
   5492..5545    +  promoter       U6 promoter (fragment): RNA polymerase III promoter for human U6 snRNA
   5587..6175    +  misc_feature   WPRE: woodchuck hepatitis virus posttranscriptional regulatory element
   6226..6245    +  misc_feature   cPPT/CTS (fragment): central polypurine tract and central termination sequence of HIV-1
   6247..6480    +  LTR            3' LTR (ΔU3): self-inactivating 3' long terminal repeat (LTR) from HIV-1
   6558..6679    +  polyA_signal   SV40 poly(A) signal: SV40 polyadenylation signal
   6719..6854    +  rep_origin     SV40 ori: SV40 origin of replication
   6875..6893    -  promoter       T7 promoter: promoter for bacteriophage T7 RNA polymerase
   6901..7056    +  CDS            lacZα (fragment): LacZα fragment of β-galactosidase; lacZ fragment
   7061..7489    +  rep_origin     f1 ori (sequence partly withheld): f1 bacteriophage origin of replication; arrow indicates direction of (+) strand synthesis
   7542..7646    +  promoter       AmpR promoter: bla
   7647..8507    +  CDS            AmpR: β-lactamase; bla; confers resistance to ampicillin, carbenicillin, and related antibiotics
   8678..9266    +  rep_origin     ori: high-copy-number ColE1/pMB1/pBR322/pUC origin of replication
   9449..9541    +  CDS            lacI (fragment): lac repressor; lacI; The lac repressor binds to the lac operator to inhibit transcription in E. coli. This inhibition can be relieved by adding lactose or isopropyl-β-D-thiogalactopyranoside (IPTG).
   9554..9575    +  protein_bind   CAP binding site: CAP binding activates transcription in the presence of cAMP. E. coli catabolite activator protein
   9590..9620    +  promoter       lac promoter: promoter for the E. coli lac operon
   9628..9644    +  protein_bind   lac operator: The lac repressor binds to the lac operator to inhibit transcription in E. coli. This inhibition can be relieved by adding lactose or isopropyl-β-D-thiogalactopyranoside (IPTG). lac repressor encoded by lacI
   9689..9707    +  promoter       T3 promoter: promoter for bacteriophage T3 RNA polymerase
