[The description below was written by a language model from this plasmid's Addgene catalogue record and pLannotate feature annotations shown in this document.]
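Description:
TFORF0211 is a lentiviral mammalian expression plasmid built on the pLX_TRC317 backbone and carrying the human transcription factor FOXP3, one member of a barcoded collection of transcription factor ORFs. It is propagated in E. coli through a high-copy ColE1/pUC-type origin with ampicillin resistance (AmpR under its own bla promoter). An f1 origin and remnants of a lac/lacZα cloning region with flanking T3 and T7 promoters are also present in the bacterial portion. The depositor notes that recombination can occur, as is common for LTR-containing plasmids, and a recombination-reducing growth strain is listed.

The viral portion has a third-generation, self-inactivating layout. An RSV promoter drives a truncated HIV-1 5' LTR, followed by the Ψ packaging signal with a gag fragment, the RRE for Rev-dependent export of the genomic RNA, a cPPT/CTS element, and a ΔU3 3' LTR followed by an SV40 polyadenylation signal. Within the proviral region, an SV40 early promoter drives puromycin N-acetyltransferase for selection of transduced cells. A separate EF-1α promoter drives the FOXP3 ORF, a regulator central to regulatory T-cell development and function. A WPRE downstream enhances transcript expression. The ORF was synthesized, and the depositor's comments link it to a specific predicted transcript isoform.

According to the record, each ORF in the collection is paired with a unique 24-bp barcode. The feature table does not annotate the barcode, so its position is not stated. The barcodes allow transcription factors to be identified in pooled overexpression screens, such as those for directed differentiation.
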