Addgene plasmid #142484: TFORF0211
Purpose: Lentiviral vector for overexpressing transcription factor ORFs with unique 24-bp barcodes. Barcodes facilitate identification of transcription factors in pooled screens.
Depositing lab: Feng Zhang. Depositing organization: Broad Institute. Publication: A transcription factor atlas of directed differentiation. Joung J, Ma S, Tay T, Geiger-Schuller KR, Kirchgatterer PC, Verdine VK, Guo B, Arias-Garcia MA, Allen WE, Singh A, Kuksenko O, Abudayyeh OO, Gootenberg JS, Fu Z, Macrae RK, Buenrostro JD, Regev A, Zhang F. Cell. 2023 Jan 5;186(1):209-229.e26. doi: 10.1016/j.cell.2022.11.026. PubMed 36608654.
Backbone
  Vector backbone: pLX_TRC317
  Backbone manufacturer: Broad Institute Genetic Perturbation Platform
  Backbone size w/o insert (bp): 8264
  Vector type: Mammalian Expression, Lentiviral
  Selectable markers: Puromycin
Growth in bacteria
  Bacterial resistance: Ampicillin, 100 μg/mL
  Growth temperature: 37°C
  Growth strain: NEB Stable
  Copy number: High Copy
Gene/Insert
  Gene/Insert name: FOXP3
  Species: H. sapiens (human)
  Insert size (bp): 1466
  Entrez Gene: FOXP3 (a.k.a. AIID, DIETER, IPEX, JM2, PIDX, XPID)
  Promoter: EF1a
  Cloning method: Unknown
  Sequencing primers: 5′ GGGTGGAGACTGAAGTTAGGCCAG; 3′ CACATAGCGTAAAAGGAGCAACATAG
Terms and licenses: Academic/Nonprofit Terms; Industry Terms: Not Available to Industry
Depositor comments: XM_006724533,ENST00000455775 . The transcription factor ORF portion of this plasmid was synthesized by Genewiz. Please test multiple small colonies in case of plasmid recombination. To make this collection available in a timely manner, a portion of this collection was not fully sequenced by Addgene. If an Addgene verified full plasmid sequence is not available, please contact us prior to placing an order to request the full sequence.
How to cite: TFORF0211 was a gift from Feng Zhang (Addgene plasmid # 142484 ; http://n2t.net/addgene:142484 ; RRID:Addgene_142484)
