>Addgene plasmid #142484 | TFORF0211 | depositor partial sequence | sequence record 279590 | Insert
ACCGCCACCATGCCCAACCCCAGGCCTGGCAAGCCCTCGGCCCCTTCCTTGGCCCTTGGCCCATCCCCAG
GAGCCTCGCCCAGCTGGAGGGCTGCACCCAAAGCCTCAGACCTGCTGGGGGCCCGGGGCCCAGGGGGAAC
CTTCCAGGGCCGAGATCTTCGAGGCGGGGCCCATGCCTCCTCTTCTTCCTTGAACCCCATGCCACCATCG
CAGCTGCAGCTGCCCACACTGCCCCTAGTCATGGTGGCACCCTCCGGGGCACGGCTGGGCCCCTTGCCCC
ACTTACAGGCACTCCTCCAGGACAGGCCACATTTCATGCACCAGCTCTCAACGGTGGATGCCCACGCCCG
GACCCCTGTGCTGCAGGTGCACCCCCTGGAGAGCCCAGCCATGATCAGCCTCACACCACCCACCACCGCC
ACTGGGGTCTTCTCCCTCAAGGCCCGGCCTGGCCTCCCACCTGGGATCAACGTGGCCAGCCTGGAATGGG
TGTCCAGGGAGCCGGCACTGCTCTGCACCTTCCCAAATCCCAGTGCACCCAGGAAGGACAGGTCAGTGGA
CAGGGCTGGGAAGGATCCTCGCCCTCCTATCCCCTCCCCTGACACCCTCTGTCCCCCCAGCACCCTTTCG
GCTGTGCCCCAGAGCTCCTACCCACTGCTGGCAAATGGTGTCTGCAAGTGGCCCGGATGTGAGAAGGTCT
TCGAAGAGCCAGAGGACTTCCTCAAGCACTGCCAGGCGGACCATCTTCTGGATGAGAAGGGCAGGGCACA
ATGTCTCCTCCAGAGAGAGATGGTACAGTCTCTGGAGCAGCAGCTGGTGCTGGAGAAGGAGAAGCTGAGT
GCCATGCAGGCCCACCTGGCTGGGAAAATGGCACTGACCAAGGCTTCATCTGTGGCATCATCCGACAAGG
GCTCCTGCTGCATCGTAGCTGCTGGCAGCCAAGGCCCTGTCGTCCCAGCCTGGTCTGGCCCCCGGGAGGC
CCCTGACAGCCTGTTTGCTGTCCGGAGGCACCTGTGGGGTAGCCATGGAAACAGCACATTCCCAGAGTTC
CTCCACAACATGGACTACTTCAAGTTCCACAACATGCGACCCCCTTTCACCTACGCCACGCTCATCCGCT
GGGCCATCCTGGAGGCTCCAGAGAAGCAGCGGACACTCAATGAGATCTACCACTGGTTCACACGCATGTT
TGCCTTCTTCAGAAACCATCCTGCCACCTGGAAGAACGCCATCCGCCACAACCTGAGTCTGCACAAGTGC
TTTGTGCGGGTGGAGAGCGAGAAGGGGGCTGTGTGGACCGTGGATGAGCTGGAGTTCCGCAAGAAACGGA
GCCAGAGGCCCAGCAGGTGTTCCAACCCTACACCTGGCCCCTAGTAATGAACTAGTCCGTAACTTGAAAG
TATTTCGATTTCTTGGCTTTATATATCTTGTGGAAAGGACGACTGGAGGTTCATGCTTGAGTAAGT
