>Addgene plasmid #142484 | TFORF0211 | depositor partial sequence | sequence record 279591 | Barcode
CTGGAGGTTCATGCTTGAGTAAGT
